>Addgene plasmid #221823 | pdU6-2_sgRNA1-5-HT2AR-isoformD | addgene full sequence | sequence record 442847 | Addgene NGS Result
GGTCGGGCTGAACGGGGGGTTCGTGCACACAGCCCAGCTTGGAGCGAACGACCTACACCGAACTGAGATA
CCTACAGCGTGAGCTATGAGAAAGCGCCACGCTTCCCGAAGGGAGAAAGGCGGACAGGTATCCGGTAAGC
GGCAGGGTCGGAACAGGAGAGCGCACGAGGGAGCTTCCAGGGGGAAACGCCTGGTATCTTTATAGTCCTG
TCGGGTTTCGCCACCTCTGACTTGAGCGTCGATTTTTGTGATGCTCGTCAGGGGGGCGGAGCCTATGGAA
AAACGCCAGCAACGCGGCCTTTTTACGGTTCCTGGCCTTTTGCTGGCCTTTTGCTCACATGTTCTTTCCT
GCGTTATCCCCTGATTCTGTGGATAACCGTATTACCGCCTTTGAGTGAGCTGATACCGCTCGCCGCAGCC
GAACGACCGAGCGCAGCGAGTCAGTGAGCGAGGAAGCGGAAGAGCGCCCAATACGCAAACCGCCTCTCCC
CGCGCGTTGGCCGATTCATTAATGCAGCTGGCACGACAGGTTTCCCGACTGGAAAGCGGGCAGTGAGCGC
AACGCAATTAATGTGAGTTAGCTCACTCATTAGGCACCCCAGGCTTTACACTTTATGCTTCCGGCTCGTA
TGTTGTGTGGAATTGTGAGCGGATAACAATTTCACACAGGAAACAGCTATGACCATGATTACGCCAAGCG
CGCAATTAACCCTCACTAAAGGGAACAAAAGCTGGAGCTCACTAGTAATTCTTTCCTGTAAAATAAATAT
AAATAAATATGCTTTATTGACAGAAAATTTGATGTTTTTGTATTTGAGTAGGAGCAATCACAGGTGAGCA
AAAAAATGGATCGCACCGACTCGGTGCCACTTTTTCAAGTTGATAACGGACTAGCCTTATTTTAACTTGC
TATTTCTAGCTCTAAAACCCGTGTTTGCGCCAGAAGGACGAAGTATTGAGGAAAACATACCTATATAAAT
GATCAACATCAGGAAAGAGCAGTTGAGAATTATAAGAATTGGCAAATGGTCTTAAGAACCCTCTGCTTAA
GATTTTCAAAATTTCCTTTAGAATCAAAGTGTCCTATTGTTCGTTTGTTGAAAACACAGTTCGATTTATT
GACTATAATAAATTGATAGTTTTAAATATAGAGGCACGACTAAGAGAGTTTGGTTTTGTTTTGGTTAGGG
ACCAAAAAAAGTATACATAACGAATAAAAAAGGATTTAAGTGCAAATGGTAAAAAAGTGTCGAGTTTTTC
TTGAGTTGATTGTGCTGTAATGAGACTCTGCATTCGGCATTTGACTCGGCTTTTCCTACTCGTGCCGTAT
TTCAGGCTGCAAGTCGAACCAAGCTTGTACCCAATTCGCCCTATAGTGAGTCGTATTACGCGCGCTCACT
GGCCGTCGTTTTACAACGTCGTGACTGGGAAAACCCTGGCGTTACCCAACTTAATCGCCTTGCAGCACAT
CCCCCTTTCGCCAGCTGGCGTAATAGCGAAGAGGCCCGCACCGATCGCCCTTCCCAACAGTTGCGCAGCC
TGAATGGCGAATGGAAATTGTAAGCGTTAATATTTTGTTAAAATTCGCGTTAAATTTTTGTTAAATCAGC
TCATTTTTTTAACCAATAGGCCGAAATCGGCAAAATCCCTTATAAATCAAAAGAATAGACCGAGATAGGG
T
[37 nt withheld, positions 1682-1718]
AAAGAACGTGGACTCCAACGTCAAAGG
[49 nt withheld, positions 1746-1794]
T
[91 nt withheld, positions 1796-1886]
GAACGTGGT
[116 nt withheld, positions 1896-2011]
CAGGTGGCACTTTTCGGGGAAATGTGCGCGGAACCCCTATTTGTTTATTTTTCTAAATACATTCAAATAT
GTATCCGCTCATGAGACAATAACCCTGATAAATGCTTCAATAATATTGAAAAAGGAAGAGTATGAGTATT
CAACATTTCCGTGTCGCCCTTATTCCCTTTTTTGCGGCATTTTGCCTTCCTGTTTTTGCTCACCCAGAAA
CGCTGGTGAAAGTAAAAGATGCTGAAGATCAGTTGGGTGCACGAGTGGGTTACATCGAACTGGATCTCAA
CAGCGGTAAGATCCTTGAGAGTTTTCGCCCCGAAGAACGTTTTCCAATGATGAGCACTTTTAAAGTTCTG
CTATGTGGCGCGGTATTATCCCGTATTGACGCCGGGCAAGAGCAACTCGGTCGCCGCATACACTATTCTC
AGAATGACTTGGTTGAGTACTCACCAGTCACAGAAAAGCATCTTACGGATGGCATGACAGTAAGAGAATT
ATGCAGTGCTGCCATAACCATGAGTGATAACACTGCGGCCAACTTACTTCTGACAACGATCGGAGGACCG
AAGGAGCTAACCGCTTTTTTGCACAACATGGGGGATCATGTAACTCGCCTTGATCGTTGGGAACCGGAGC
TGAATGAAGCCATACCAAACGACGAGCGTGACACCACGATGCCTGTAGCAATGGCAACAACGTTGCGCAA
ACTATTAACTGGCGAACTACTTACTCTAGCTTCCCGGCAACAATTAATAGACTGGATGGAGGCGGATAAA
GTTGCAGGACCACTTCTGCGCTCGGCCCTTCCGGCTGGCTGGTTTATTGCTGATAAATCTGGAGCCGGTG
AGCGTGGGTCTCGCGGTATCATTGCAGCACTGGGGCCAGATGGTAAGCCCTCCCGTATCGTAGTTATCTA
CACGACGGGGAGTCAGGCAACTATGGATGAACGAAATAGACAGATCGCTGAGATAGGTGCCTCACTGATT
AAGCATTGGTAACTGTCAGACCAAGTTTACTCATATATACTTTAGATTGATTTAAAACTTCATTTTTAAT
TTAAAAGGATCTAGGTGAAGATCCTTTTTGATAATCTCATGACCAAAATCCCTTAACGTGAGTTTTCGTT
CCACTGAGCGTCAGACCCCGTAGAAAAGATCAAAGGATCTTCTTGAGATCCTTTTTTTCTGCGCGTAATC
TGCTGCTTGCAAACAAAAAAACCACCGCTACCAGCGGTGGTTTGTTTGCCGGATCAAGAGCTACCAACTC
TTTTTCCGAAGGTAACTGGCTTCAGCAGAGCGCAGATACCAAATACTGTTCTTCTAGTGTAGCCGTAGTT
AGGCCACCACTTCAAGAACTCTGTAGCACCGCCTACATACCTCGCTCTGCTAATCCTGTTACCAGTGGCT
GCTGCCAGTGGCGATAAGTCGTGTCTTACCGGGTTGGACTCAAGACGATAGTTACCGGATAAGGCGCAGC
Features (pLannotate 1.2.2; 14 found; start..end, strand, type, name):
    464..556     +  CDS            lacI (fragment): lac repressor; lacI; The lac repressor binds to the lac operator to inhibit transcription in E. coli. This inhibition can be relieved by adding lactose or isopropyl-β-D-thiogalactopyranoside (IPTG).
    569..590     +  protein_bind   CAP binding site: CAP binding activates transcription in the presence of cAMP. E. coli catabolite activator protein
    605..635     +  promoter       lac promoter: promoter for the E. coli lac operon
    643..659     +  protein_bind   lac operator: The lac repressor binds to the lac operator to inhibit transcription in E. coli. This inhibition can be relieved by adding lactose or isopropyl-β-D-thiogalactopyranoside (IPTG). lac repressor encoded by lacI
    704..722     +  promoter       T3 promoter: promoter for bacteriophage T3 RNA polymerase
    747..845     -  promoter       dU6-3 promoter (fragment): RNA polymerase III promoter for Drosophila U6-3 snRNA (Port et al., 2014)
    853..928     -  misc_RNA       gRNA scaffold: guide RNA scaffold for the Streptococcus pyogenes CRISPR/Cas9 system
    950..1349    -  promoter       dU6-2 promoter: RNA polymerase III promoter for Drosophila U6-2 snRNA (Das et al., 1987)
   1370..1388    -  promoter       T7 promoter: promoter for bacteriophage T7 RNA polymerase
   1396..1551    +  CDS            lacZα (fragment): LacZα fragment of β-galactosidase; lacZ fragment
   1555..2011    -  rep_origin     f1 ori (sequence partly withheld): f1 bacteriophage origin of replication; arrow indicates direction of (+) strand synthesis
   2038..2142    +  promoter       AmpR promoter: bla
   2143..3003    +  CDS            AmpR: β-lactamase; bla; confers resistance to ampicillin, carbenicillin, and related antibiotics
   3174..281     +  rep_origin     ori (across the origin): high-copy-number ColE1/pMB1/pBR322/pUC origin of replication
