[The description below was written by a language model from this plasmid's Addgene catalogue record and pLannotate feature annotations shown in this document.]
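Description:
pdU6-2_sgRNA1-5-HT2AR-isoformD is a small (about 3.5 kb) CRISPR guide RNA expression plasmid for Drosophila melanogaster, built on the pdU6-2 backbone. It is propagated in E. coli as a high-copy plasmid through a ColE1/pUC-type origin and selected with ampicillin via the β-lactamase (AmpR) gene and its own promoter. The backbone looks like a standard phagemid-style cloning vector. It carries an f1 origin, flanking T3 and T7 phage promoters, and remnants of the lac region (CAP site, lac promoter and operator, lacZα and lacI fragments). None of these leftovers plays a role in the fly.

The functional payload is a single guide RNA cassette on the reverse strand. The Drosophila U6-2 snRNA promoter, an RNA polymerase III promoter, sits upstream of a short unannotated gap that fits the 20-nucleotide spacer, followed by the Streptococcus pyogenes Cas9 gRNA scaffold. A short stretch annotated as a fragment of the dU6-3 promoter lies just downstream of the scaffold. The record does not explain its function, and it may simply be U6 flanking sequence. The spacer targets the 5-HT2 gene (CG1056), which encodes the serotonin receptor 5-HT2A, near the end of the isoform D coding frame.

The plasmid encodes no Cas9, so the nuclease must come from another source, which the record does not specify. The stated purpose is editing at the 3′ end of the isoform D open reading frame. The name "gRNA1" suggests that it is one of a set of guides for this locus. The record does not describe the intended edit or any donor template, and the cloning sites used to insert the spacer are not recorded.
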