Addgene plasmid #221823: pdU6-2_sgRNA1-5-HT2AR-isoformD
Purpose: Plasmid to express gRNA1 (tccttctggcgcaaacacgg) for editing at the end of Drosophila 5-HT2AR isoform D coding frame
Depositing lab: Quentin Gaudry. Depositing organization: University of Maryland, College Park. Publication: Serotonin acts through multiple cellular targets during an olfactory critical period. Mallick A, Tan HL, Epstein JM, Gaudry Q, Dacks AM. bioRxiv [Preprint]. 2024 Apr 14:2024.04.14.589413. doi: 10.1101/2024.04.14.589413. PubMed 38645269.
Backbone
  Vector backbone: pdU6-2
  Vector type: Insect Expression, CRISPR
Growth in bacteria
  Bacterial resistance: Ampicillin, 100 μg/mL
  Growth temperature: 37°C
  Growth strain: DH5alpha
  Copy number: High Copy
Gene/Insert
  Gene/Insert name: d5-HT2AR isoform D gRNA1
  gRNA/shRNA sequence: tccttctggcgcaaacacgg
  Species: D. melanogaster (fly)
  Entrez Gene: 5-HT2 (a.k.a. Dmel_CG1056, 5-HT2Dro, 5-HT[2]Dro, 5-HT[[2Dro]], 5-HT[[2]], 5-HT[[2]]Dro, 5-ht2Dro, 5HT-R82A, 5HT-dro[[1]], 5HT2-Dro, 5HT2Dro, 5HT[[2Dro]], CG1056, Dm5HT2, Dmel\CG1056, d5-HT2, l(3)82CDb)
  Promoter: Drosophila U6 promoter
  Cloning method: Restriction Enzyme; 5′ cloning site unknown (unknown if destroyed); 3′ cloning site N/A (unknown if destroyed)
  Sequencing primers: 5′ N/A
Terms and licenses: Academic/Nonprofit Terms; Industry Terms: Not Available to Industry
Depositor comments: Please visit https://doi.org/10.1101/2024.04.14.589413 for bioRxiv preprint.
How to cite: pdU6-2_sgRNA1-5-HT2AR-isoformD was a gift from Quentin Gaudry (Addgene plasmid # 221823 ; http://n2t.net/addgene:221823 ; RRID:Addgene_221823)
