>Addgene plasmid #221823 | pdU6-2_sgRNA1-5-HT2AR-isoformD | depositor partial sequence | sequence record 434281 | partial sequence
GTTCGACTTGCAGCCTGAAATACGGCACGAGTAGGAAAAGCCGAGTCAAATGCCGAATGCAGAGTCTCAT
TACAGCACAATCAACTCAAGAAAAACTCGACACTTTTTTACCATTTGCACTTAAATCCTTTTTTATTCGT
TATGTATACTTTTTTTGGTCCCTAACCAAAACAAAACCAAACTCTCTTAGTCGTGCCTCTATATTTAAAA
CTATCAATTTATTATAGTCAATAAATCGAACTGTGTTTTCAACAAACGAACAATAGGACACTTTGATTCT
AAAGGAAATTTTGAAAATCTTAAGCAGAGGGTTCTTAAGACCATTTGCCAATTCTTATAATTCTCAACTG
CTCTTTCCTGATGTTGATCATTTATATAGGTATGTTTTCCTCAATACTTCGTCCTTCTGGCGCAAACACG
GGTTTTAGAGCTAGAAATAGCAAGTTAAAATAAGGCTAGTCCGTTATCAACTTGAAAAAGTGGCACCGAG
TCGGTGCGATCCATTTTTTTGCTCACCTGTGATTGCTCCTACTCAAATACAAAAACATCAAATTTTCTGT
CAATAAAGCATATTTATTTATATTTATTTTACAGGAAAGAATTACTAGTGAGCTCCAGCTTTTGTTCCCT
TTAGTGAGGGTTAATTGCGCGCTTGGCGTAATCATGGTCATAGCTGTTTCCTGTGTGAAATTGTTATCCG
CTCACAATTCCACACAACATACGAGCCGGAAGCATAAAGTGTAAAGCCTGGGGTGCCTAATGAGTGAGCT
AACTCACATTAATTGCGTTGCGCTCACTGCCCGCTTTCCAGTCGGGAAACCTGTCGTGCCAGCTGCATTA
ATGAATCGGCCAACGCGCGGGGAGAGGCGGTTTGCGTATTGGGCGCTCTTCCGCTTCCTCGCTCACTGAC
TCGCTGCGCTCGGTCGTTCGGCTGCGGCGAGCGGTATCAGCTCACTCAAAGGCGGTAATACGGTTATCCA
CAGAATCAGGGGATAACGCAGGAAAGAACATGTGAGCAAAAGGCCAGCAAAAGGCCAGGAACCGTAAAAA
GGCCGCGTTGCTGGCGTTTTTCCATAGGCTCCGCCCCCCTGACGAGCATCACAAAAA
